Addgene plasmid #143155: TFORF1748
Purpose: Lentiviral vector for overexpressing transcription factor ORFs with unique 24-bp barcodes. Barcodes facilitate identification of transcription factors in pooled screens.
Depositing lab: Feng Zhang. Depositing organization: Broad Institute. Publication: A transcription factor atlas of directed differentiation. Joung J, Ma S, Tay T, Geiger-Schuller KR, Kirchgatterer PC, Verdine VK, Guo B, Arias-Garcia MA, Allen WE, Singh A, Kuksenko O, Abudayyeh OO, Gootenberg JS, Fu Z, Macrae RK, Buenrostro JD, Regev A, Zhang F. Cell. 2023 Jan 5;186(1):209-229.e26. doi: 10.1016/j.cell.2022.11.026. PubMed 36608654.
Backbone
  Vector backbone: pLX_TRC317
  Backbone manufacturer: Broad Institute Genetic Perturbation Platform
  Backbone size w/o insert (bp): 8264
  Vector type: Mammalian Expression, Lentiviral
  Selectable markers: Puromycin
Growth in bacteria
  Bacterial resistance: Ampicillin, 100 μg/mL
  Growth temperature: 30°C
  Growth strain: NEB Stable
  Copy number: High Copy
Gene/Insert
  Gene/Insert name: ZNF763
  Species: H. sapiens (human)
  Insert size (bp): 1295
  Entrez Gene: ZNF763 (a.k.a. ZNF, ZNF440L)
  Promoter: EF1a
  Cloning method: Unknown
  Sequencing primers: 5′ GGGTGGAGACTGAAGTTAGGCCAG; 3′ CACATAGCGTAAAAGGAGCAACATAG
Terms and licenses: Academic/Nonprofit Terms; Industry Terms: Not Available to Industry
Depositor comments: NM_001012753,ENST00000343949 . The transcription factor ORF portion of this plasmid was synthesized by Genewiz. Please test multiple small colonies in case of plasmid recombination. To make this collection available in a timely manner, a portion of this collection was not fully sequenced by Addgene. If an Addgene verified full plasmid sequence is not available, please contact us prior to placing an order to request the full sequence.
How to cite: TFORF1748 was a gift from Feng Zhang (Addgene plasmid # 143155 ; http://n2t.net/addgene:143155 ; RRID:Addgene_143155)
