[The description below was written by a language model from this plasmid's Addgene catalogue record and pLannotate feature annotations shown in this document.]
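Description:
TFORF1748 is a third-generation-style, self-inactivating lentiviral expression plasmid built on the pLX_TRC317 backbone. It carries the human zinc-finger gene ZNF763 as one member of a barcoded transcription factor ORF collection. In bacteria it is maintained through a high-copy ColE1/pUC-type origin and selected with ampicillin via the β-lactamase gene. An f1 origin and remnants of a lac/lacZα cloning region flanked by T7 and T3 promoters are also present in the backbone. The depositor warns that the plasmid can recombine, as is common for LTR-containing vectors.

The viral cassette begins with an RSV promoter fused to a truncated HIV-1 5' LTR, which drives genomic RNA production in packaging cells independently of Tat. It is followed by the Ψ packaging signal with a gag fragment, the Rev response element for nuclear export, and a cPPT/CTS that aids nuclear import of the provirus. It ends in a ΔU3 3' LTR that inactivates the viral promoter after integration, with an SV40 poly(A) signal downstream.

Within this cassette, an SV40 promoter/origin region drives puromycin N-acetyltransferase for selecting transduced mammalian cells. The EF-1α promoter drives the ZNF763 ORF, and a WPRE downstream enhances transcript stability and expression. The annotation software matched only part of the roughly 1.3 kb insert to ZNF763. It does not annotate the 24-bp barcode described in the catalogue entry, so the barcode's exact position is not given by the record.

The vector is intended for constitutive overexpression of ZNF763 in mammalian cells. The unique barcode allows this factor to be identified in pooled screens, such as those for directed differentiation.
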