Features (pLannotate 1.2.2; 31 found; start..end, strand, type, name):
      5..231     +  promoter       RSV promoter: Rous sarcoma virus enhancer/promoter
    232..412     +  LTR            5' LTR (truncated): truncated 5' long terminal repeat (LTR) from HIV-1
    459..584     +  misc_feature   HIV-1 Ψ: packaging signal of human immunodeficiency virus type 1
    568..931     +  CDS            HIV-1 gag (fragment): gag protein from human immunodeficiency virus 1; gag
   1077..1310    +  misc_feature   RRE: The Rev response element (RRE) of HIV-1 allows for Rev-dependent mRNA export from the nucleus to the cytoplasm.
   1687..1713    +  CDS            Rev (fragment): human immunodeficiency virus 1 (HIV-1) Rev protein; rev; enhances nuclear export of unspliced and incompletely spliced viral mRNAs
   1720..1743    +  promoter       SV40 promoter (fragment): SV40 early promoter
   1744..1815    +  promoter       SV40 promoter (fragment): SV40 enhancer and early promoter
   1839..1974    +  rep_origin     SV40 ori: SV40 origin of replication
   2020..2616    +  CDS            PuroR (fragment): puromycin N-acetyltransferase; pac from Streptomyces; confers resistance to puromycin
   2665..2782    +  misc_feature   cPPT/CTS: central polypurine tract and central termination sequence of HIV-1
   2847..2913    +  CDS            small t antigen (fragment): SV40 (simian virus 40) small t antigen
   2920..4098    +  promoter       EF-1α promoter: strong constitutive promoter for human elongation factor EF-1α
   4127..4786    +  CDS            ZNF763 (fragment): ZN763_HUMAN - Experimental evidence at protein level: Swiss-Prot protein existence level 1. May be involved in transcriptional regulation. From Homo sapiens (Human).
   5321..5374    +  promoter       U6 promoter (fragment): RNA polymerase III promoter for human U6 snRNA
   5416..6004    +  misc_feature   WPRE: woodchuck hepatitis virus posttranscriptional regulatory element
   6055..6074    +  misc_feature   cPPT/CTS (fragment): central polypurine tract and central termination sequence of HIV-1
   6076..6309    +  LTR            3' LTR (ΔU3): self-inactivating 3' long terminal repeat (LTR) from HIV-1
   6387..6508    +  polyA_signal   SV40 poly(A) signal: SV40 polyadenylation signal
   6548..6683    +  rep_origin     SV40 ori: SV40 origin of replication
   6704..6722    -  promoter       T7 promoter: promoter for bacteriophage T7 RNA polymerase
   6730..6885    +  CDS            lacZα (fragment): LacZα fragment of β-galactosidase; lacZ fragment
   6890..7318    +  rep_origin     f1 ori (sequence partly withheld): f1 bacteriophage origin of replication; arrow indicates direction of (+) strand synthesis
   7371..7475    +  promoter       AmpR promoter: bla
   7476..8336    +  CDS            AmpR: β-lactamase; bla; confers resistance to ampicillin, carbenicillin, and related antibiotics
   8507..9095    +  rep_origin     ori: high-copy-number ColE1/pMB1/pBR322/pUC origin of replication
   9278..9370    +  CDS            lacI (fragment): lac repressor; lacI; The lac repressor binds to the lac operator to inhibit transcription in E. coli. This inhibition can be relieved by adding lactose or isopropyl-β-D-thiogalactopyranoside (IPTG).
   9383..9404    +  protein_bind   CAP binding site: CAP binding activates transcription in the presence of cAMP. E. coli catabolite activator protein
   9419..9449    +  promoter       lac promoter: promoter for the E. coli lac operon
   9457..9473    +  protein_bind   lac operator: The lac repressor binds to the lac operator to inhibit transcription in E. coli. This inhibition can be relieved by adding lactose or isopropyl-β-D-thiogalactopyranoside (IPTG). lac repressor encoded by lacI
   9518..9536    +  promoter       T3 promoter: promoter for bacteriophage T3 RNA polymerase
>Addgene plasmid #143155 | TFORF1748 | addgene full sequence | sequence record 462930 | Addgene NGS Result
TTAATGTAGTCTTATGCAATACTCTTGTAGTCTTGCAACATGGTAACGATGAGTTAGCAACATGCCTTAC
AAGGAGAGAAAAAGCACCGTGCATGCCGATTGGTGGAAGTAAGGTGGTACGATCGTGCCTTATTAGGAAG
GCAACAGACGGGTCTGACATGGATTGGACGAACCACTGAATTGCCGCATTGCAGAGATATTGTATTTAAG
TGCCTAGCTCGATACATAAACGGGTCTCTCTGGTTAGACCAGATCTGAGCCTGGGAGCTCTCTGGCTAAC
TAGGGAACCCACTGCTTAAGCCTCAATAAAGCTTGCCTTGAGTGCTTCAAGTAGTGTGTGCCCGTCTGTT
GTGTGACTCTGGTAACTAGAGATCCCTCAGACCCTTTTAGTCAGTGTGGAAAATCTCTAGCAGTGGCGCC
CGAACAGGGACTTGAAAGCGAAAGGGAAACCAGAGGAGCTCTCTCGACGCAGGACTCGGCTTGCTGAAGC
GCGCACGGCAAGAGGCGAGGGGCGGCGACTGGTGAGTACGCCAAAAATTTTGACTAGCGGAGGCTAGAAG
GAGAGAGATGGGTGCGAGAGCGTCAGTATTAAGCGGGGGAGAATTAGATCGCGATGGGAAAAAATTCGGT
TAAGGCCAGGGGGAAAGAAAAAATATAAATTAAAACATATAGTATGGGCAAGCAGGGAGCTAGAACGATT
CGCAGTTAATCCTGGCCTGTTAGAAACATCAGAAGGCTGTAGACAAATACTGGGACAGCTACAACCATCC
CTTCAGACAGGATCAGAAGAACTTAGATCATTATATAATACAGTAGCAACCCTCTATTGTGTGCATCAAA
GGATAGAGATAAAAGACACCAAGGAAGCTTTAGACAAGATAGAGGAAGAGCAAAACAAAAGTAAGACCAC
CGCACAGCAAGCGGCCGCTGATCTTCAGACCTGGAGGAGGAGATATGAGGGACAATTGGAGAAGTGAATT
ATATAAATATAAAGTAGTAAAAATTGAACCATTAGGAGTAGCACCCACCAAGGCAAAGAGAAGAGTGGTG
CAGAGAGAAAAAAGAGCAGTGGGAATAGGAGCTTTGTTCCTTGGGTTCTTGGGAGCAGCAGGAAGCACTA
TGGGCGCAGCGTCAATGACGCTGACGGTACAGGCCAGACAATTATTGTCTGGTATAGTGCAGCAGCAGAA
CAATTTGCTGAGGGCTATTGAGGCGCAACAGCATCTGTTGCAACTCACAGTCTGGGGCATCAAGCAGCTC
CAGGCAAGAATCCTGGCTGTGGAAAGATACCTAAAGGATCAACAGCTCCTGGGGATTTGGGGTTGCTCTG
GAAAACTCATTTGCACCACTGCTGTGCCTTGGAATGCTAGTTGGAGTAATAAATCTCTGGAACAGATTTG
GAATCACACGACCTGGATGGAGTGGGACAGAGAAATTAACAATTACACAAGCTTAATACACTCCTTAATT
GAAGAATCGCAAAACCAGCAAGAAAAGAATGAACAAGAATTATTGGAATTAGATAAATGGGCAAGTTTGT
GGAATTGGTTTAACATAACAAATTGGCTGTGGTATATAAAATTATTCATAATGATAGTAGGAGGCTTGGT
AGGTTTAAGAATAGTTTTTGCTGTACTTTCTATAGTGAATAGAGTTAGGCAGGGATATTCACCATTATCG
TTTCAGACCCACCTCCCAACCCCGAGGGGACCCATGCATTGCATCTCAATTAGTCAGCAACCAGGTGTGG
AAAGTCCCCAGGCTCCCCAGCAGGCAGAAGTATGCAAAGCATGCGTCTCAATTAGTCAGCAACCATAGTC
CCGCCCCTAACTCCGCCCATCCCGCCCCTAACTCCGCCCAGTTCCGCCCATTCTCCGCCCCATGGCTGAC
TAATTTTTTTTATTTATGCAGAGGCCGAGGCCGCCTCGGCCTCTGAGCTATTCCAGAAGTAGTGAGGAGG
CTTTTTTGGAGGCCTAGGCTTTTGCAAAAAGCTTTCTAGAGGTACCACCGGAGCTTACCATGACCGAGTA
CAAGCCCACGGTGCGCCTCGCCACCCGCGACGACGTCCCCAGGGCCGTACGCACCCTCGCCGCCGCGTTC
GCCGACTACCCCGCCACGCGCCACACCGTCGATCCGGACCGCCACATCGAGCGGGTCACCGAGCTGCAAG
AACTCTTCCTCACGCGCGTCGGGCTCGACATCGGCAAGGTGTGGGTCGCGGACGACGGCGCCGCCGTGGC
GGTCTGGACCACGCCGGAGAGCGTCGAAGCGGGGGCGGTGTTCGCCGAGATCGGCCCGCGCATGGCCGAG
TTGAGCGGTTCCCGGCTGGCCGCGCAGCAACAGATGGAAGGCCTCCTGGCGCCGCACCGGCCCAAGGAGC
CCGCGTGGTTCCTGGCCACCGTCGGCGTCTCGCCCGACCACCAGGGCAAGGGTCTGGGCAGCGCCGTCGT
GCTCCCCGGAGTGGAGGCGGCCGAGCGCGCCGGGGTGCCCGCCTTCCTGGAGACCTCCGCGCCCCGCAAC
CTCCCCTTCTACGAGCGGCTCGGCTTCACCGTCACCGCCGACGTCGAGGTGCCCGAAGGACCGCGCACCT
GGTGCATGACCCGCAAGCCCGGTGCCAGTTAACGAATTCTAGATCTTGAGACAAATGGCAGTATTCATCC
ACAATTTTAAAAGAAAAGGGGGGATTGGGGGGTACAGTGCAGGGGAAAGAATAGTAGACATAATAGCAAC
AGACATACAAACTAAAGAATTACAAAAACAAATTACAAAAATTCAAAATTTTCGGGTTTATTACAGGGAC
AGCAGAGATCCACTTTGGCGCCGGCTCGAGGCCTGCAGGTGCAAAGATGGATAAAGTTTTAAACAGAGAG
GAATCTTTGCAGCTAATGGACCTTCTAGGTCTTGAAAGGAGTGGGAATTGGCTCCGGTGCCCGTCAGTGG
GCAGAGCGCACATCGCCCACAGTCCCCGAGAAGTTGGGGGGAGGGGTCGGCAATTGAACCGGTGCCTAGA
GAAGGTGGCGCGGGGTAAACTGGGAAAGTGATGTCGTGTACTGGCTCCGCCTTTTTCCCGAGGGTGGGGG
AGAACCGTATATAAGTGCAGTAGTCGCCGTGAACGTTCTTTTTCGCAACGGGTTTGCCGCCAGAACACAG
GTAAGTGCCGTGTGTGGTTCCCGCGGGCCTGGCCTCTTTACGGGTTATGGCCCTTGCGTGCCTTGAATTA
CTTCCACCTGGCTGCAGTACGTGATTCTTGATCCCGAGCTTCGGGTTGGAAGTGGGTGGGAGAGTTCGAG
GCCTTGCGCTTAAGGAGCCCCTTCGCCTCGTGCTTGAGTTGAGGCCTGGCCTGGGCGCTGGGGCCGCCGC
GTGCGAATCTGGTGGCACCTTCGCGCCTGTCTCGCTGCTTTCGATAAGTCTCTAGCCATTTAAAATTTTT
GATGACCTGCTGCGACGCTTTTTTTCTGGCAAGATAGTCTTGTAAATGCGGGCCAAGATCTGCACACTGG
TATTTCGGTTTTTGGGGCCGCGGGCGGCGACGGGGCCCGTGCGTCCCAGCGCACATGTTCGGCGAGGCGG
GGCCTGCGAGCGCGGCCACCGAGAATCGGACGGGGGTAGTCTCAAGCTGGCCGGCCTGCTCTGGTGCCTG
GCCTCGCGCCGCCGTGTATCGCCCCGCCCTGGGCGGCAAGGCTGGCCCGGTCGGCACCAGTTGCGTGAGC
GGAAAGATGGCCGCTTCCCGGCCCTGCTGCAGGGAGCTCAAAATGGAGGACGCGGCGCTCGGGAGAGCGG
GCGGGTGAGTCACCCACACAAAGGAAAAGGGCCTTTCCGTCCTCAGCCGTCGCTTCATGTGACTCCACGG
AGTACCGGGCGCCGTCCAGGCACCTCGATTAGTTCTCGAGCTTTTGGAGTACGTCGTCTTTAGGTTGGGG
GGAGGGGTTTTATGCGATGGAGTTTCCCCACACTGAGTGGGTGGAGACTGAAGTTAGGCCAGCTTGGCAC
TTGATGTAATTCTCCTTGGAATTTGCCCTTTTTGAGTTTGGATCTTGGTTCATTCTCAAGCCTCAGACAG
TGGTTCAAAGTTTTTTTCTTCCATTTCAGGTGTCGTGAGGCTAGCACCGCCACCATGATGTTTCAGGACC
CTGTGGCCTGTGAGGATGTTGCTGTGAACTTCACCCAGGAGGAGTGGGCTTTGCTGGATATTTCGCAGAG
GAAACTCTACAGGGAAGTGATGCTGGAAACTTTCAGGAACCTGACCTCTATAGGGAAAAAGTGGAAAGAC
CAGAACATTGAATATGAGTACCAAAACCCCAGGAGAAACTTCAGGAGTCTCATAGAAGGGAATGTCAATG
AAATTAAAGAAGACAGTCATTGTGGAGAAACTTTTACCCAGGTTCCAGATGACAGGCTGAACTTCCAGGA
GAAGAAAGCTTCTCCTGAAGCAAAATCATGTGATAACTTTGTATGTGGAGAAGTTGGCATAGGTAACTCA
TCTTTTAATATGAACATCAGAGGTGACATTGGGCACAAGGCATACGAGTATCAGGACTATGCACCAAAGC
CATATAAGTGTCAACAACCTAAGAAAGCCTTCAGATATCACCCCTCCTTTAGAACACAAGAAAGGAATCA
CACCGGAGAGAAACCCTATGCTTGTAAAGAATGTGGAAAAACCTTTATTTCCCATTCAGGCATTCGAAGA
CGCATGGTAATGCACAGTGGGGATGGACCTTATAAATGTAAGTTTTGTGGGAAAGCTGTCCATTGTCTCA
GATTATATCTTATCCATGAAAGAACTCACACTGGAGAGAAACCGTATGAATGTAAACAATGTGTTAAATC
CTTTAGTTATTCTGCTACCCATCGAATACATGAAAGAACTCACACTGGAGAAAAGCCTTATGAATGTCAG
CAATGTGGGAAAGCATTCCATAGTTCCAGTTCTTTTCAAGCACATAAAAGAACCCACACTGGGGGAAAGC
CATATGAATGTAAACAATGTGGCAAATCCTTCAGTTGGTGTCATTCCTTTCAAATACATGAAAGAACTCA
CACTGGGGAGAAGCCCTGTGAATGTAGCAAATGTAATAAAGCATTCCGTAGTTACAGATCCTATCTTAGA
CATAAAAGGAGTCACACGGGAGAGAAGCCTTATCAATGTAAGGAATGTAGAAAAGCATTCACGTATCCCA
GTTCCCTTCGTAGACATGAAAGGACCCACTCTGCGAAAAAACCTTATGAATGTAAGCAGTGTGGGAAAGC
ATTATCTTATAAGTTTTCAAACACACCTAAGAATGCGCTCTGGAGAAAGACCTTATAGTAATGAACTAGT
CCGTAACTTGAAAGTATTTCGATTTCTTGGCTTTATATATCTTGTGGAAAGGACGAAATATCCGTCATTG
CTGTGACTCCACGCGTTAAGTCGACAATCAACCTCTGGATTACAAAATTTGTGAAAGATTGACTGGTATT
CTTAACTATGTTGCTCCTTTTACGCTATGTGGATACGCTGCTTTAATGCCTTTGTATCATGCTATTGCTT
CCCGTATGGCTTTCATTTTCTCCTCCTTGTATAAATCCTGGTTGCTGTCTCTTTATGAGGAGTTGTGGCC
CGTTGTCAGGCAACGTGGCGTGGTGTGCACTGTGTTTGCTGACGCAACCCCCACTGGTTGGGGCATTGCC
ACCACCTGTCAGCTCCTTTCCGGGACTTTCGCTTTCCCCCTCCCTATTGCCACGGCGGAACTCATCGCCG
CCTGCCTTGCCCGCTGCTGGACAGGGGCTCGGCTGTTGGGCACTGACAATTCCGTGGTGTTGTCGGGGAA
ATCATCGTCCTTTCCTTGGCTGCTCGCCTGTGTTGCCACCTGGATTCTGCGCGGGACGTCCTTCTGCTAC
GTCCCTTCGGCCCTCAATCCAGCGGACCTTCCTTCCCGCGGCCTGCTGCCGGCTCTGCGGCCTCTTCCGC
GTCTTCGCCTTCGCCCTCAGACGAGTCGGATCTCCCTTTGGGCCGCCTCCCCGCGTCGACTTTAAGACCA
ATGACTTACAAGGCAGCTGTAGATCTTAGCCACTTTTTAAAAGAAAAGGGGGGACTGGAAGGGCTAATTC
ACTCCCAACGAAGACAAGATCTGCTTTTTGCTTGTACTGGGTCTCTCTGGTTAGACCAGATCTGAGCCTG
GGAGCTCTCTGGCTAACTAGGGAACCCACTGCTTAAGCCTCAATAAAGCTTGCCTTGAGTGCTTCAAGTA
GTGTGTGCCCGTCTGTTGTGTGACTCTGGTAACTAGAGATCCCTCAGACCCTTTTAGTCAGTGTGGAAAA
TCTCTAGCAGTACGTATAGTAGTTCATGTCATCTTATTATTCAGTATTTATAACTTGCAAAGAAATGAAT
ATCAGAGAGTGAGAGGAACTTGTTTATTGCAGCTTATAATGGTTACAAATAAAGCAATAGCATCACAAAT
TTCACAAATAAAGCATTTTTTTCACTGCATTCTAGTTGTGGTTTGTCCAAACTCATCAATGTATCTTATC
ATGTCTGGCTCTAGCTATCCCGCCCCTAACTCCGCCCATCCCGCCCCTAACTCCGCCCAGTTCCGCCCAT
TCTCCGCCCCATGGCTGACTAATTTTTTTTATTTATGCAGAGGCCGAGGCCGCCTCGGCCTCTGAGCTAT
TCCAGAAGTAGTGAGGAGGCTTTTTTGGAGGCCTAGGGACGTACCCAATTCGCCCTATAGTGAGTCGTAT
TACGCGCGCTCACTGGCCGTCGTTTTACAACGTCGTGACTGGGAAAACCCTGGCGTTACCCAACTTAATC
GCCTTGCAGCACATCCCCCTTTCGCCAGCTGGCGTAATAGCGAAGAGGCCCGCACCGATCGCCCTTCCCA
ACAGTTGCGCAGCCTGAATGGCGAATGGG
[124 nt withheld, positions 6890-7013]
C
[91 nt withheld, positions 7015-7105]
A
[49 nt withheld, positions 7107-7155]
CCTTTGACGTTGGAGTCCACGTTCTTT
[37 nt withheld, positions 7183-7219]
ACCCTATCTCGGTCTATTCTTTTGATTTATAAGGGATTTTGCCGATTTCGGCCTATTGGTTAAAAAATGA
GCTGATTTAACAAAAATTTAACGCGAATTTTAACAAAATATTAACGCTTACAATTTAGGTGGCACTTTTC
GGGGAAATGTGCGCGGAACCCCTATTTGTTTATTTTTCTAAATACATTCAAATATGTATCCGCTCATGAG
ACAATAACCCTGATAAATGCTTCAATAATATTGAAAAAGGAAGAGTATGAGTATTCAACATTTCCGTGTC
GCCCTTATTCCCTTTTTTGCGGCATTTTGCCTTCCTGTTTTTGCTCACCCAGAAACGCTGGTGAAAGTAA
AAGATGCTGAAGATCAGTTGGGTGCACGAGTGGGTTACATCGAACTGGATCTCAACAGCGGTAAGATCCT
TGAGAGTTTTCGCCCCGAAGAACGTTTTCCAATGATGAGCACTTTTAAAGTTCTGCTATGTGGCGCGGTA
TTATCCCGTATTGACGCCGGGCAAGAGCAACTCGGTCGCCGCATACACTATTCTCAGAATGACTTGGTTG
AGTACTCACCAGTCACAGAAAAGCATCTTACGGATGGCATGACAGTAAGAGAATTATGCAGTGCTGCCAT
AACCATGAGTGATAACACTGCGGCCAACTTACTTCTGACAACGATCGGAGGACCGAAGGAGCTAACCGCT
TTTTTGCACAACATGGGGGATCATGTAACTCGCCTTGATCGTTGGGAACCGGAGCTGAATGAAGCCATAC
CAAACGACGAGCGTGACACCACGATGCCTGTAGCAATGGCAACAACGTTGCGCAAACTATTAACTGGCGA
ACTACTTACTCTAGCTTCCCGGCAACAATTAATAGACTGGATGGAGGCGGATAAAGTTGCAGGACCACTT
CTGCGCTCGGCCCTTCCGGCTGGCTGGTTTATTGCTGATAAATCTGGAGCCGGTGAGCGTGGGTCTCGCG
GTATCATTGCAGCACTGGGGCCAGATGGTAAGCCCTCCCGTATCGTAGTTATCTACACGACGGGGAGTCA
GGCAACTATGGATGAACGAAATAGACAGATCGCTGAGATAGGTGCCTCACTGATTAAGCATTGGTAACTG
TCAGACCAAGTTTACTCATATATACTTTAGATTGATTTAAAACTTCATTTTTAATTTAAAAGGATCTAGG
TGAAGATCCTTTTTGATAATCTCATGACCAAAATCCCTTAACGTGAGTTTTCGTTCCACTGAGCGTCAGA
CCCCGTAGAAAAGATCAAAGGATCTTCTTGAGATCCTTTTTTTCTGCGCGTAATCTGCTGCTTGCAAACA
AAAAAACCACCGCTACCAGCGGTGGTTTGTTTGCCGGATCAAGAGCTACCAACTCTTTTTCCGAAGGTAA
CTGGCTTCAGCAGAGCGCAGATACCAAATACTGTTCTTCTAGTGTAGCCGTAGTTAGGCCACCACTTCAA
GAACTCTGTAGCACCGCCTACATACCTCGCTCTGCTAATCCTGTTACCAGTGGCTGCTGCCAGTGGCGAT
AAGTCGTGTCTTACCGGGTTGGACTCAAGACGATAGTTACCGGATAAGGCGCAGCGGTCGGGCTGAACGG
GGGGTTCGTGCACACAGCCCAGCTTGGAGCGAACGACCTACACCGAACTGAGATACCTACAGCGTGAGCT
ATGAGAAAGCGCCACGCTTCCCGAAGGGAGAAAGGCGGACAGGTATCCGGTAAGCGGCAGGGTCGGAACA
GGAGAGCGCACGAGGGAGCTTCCAGGGGGAAACGCCTGGTATCTTTATAGTCCTGTCGGGTTTCGCCACC
TCTGACTTGAGCGTCGATTTTTGTGATGCTCGTCAGGGGGGCGGAGCCTATGGAAAAACGCCAGCAACGC
GGCCTTTTTACGGTTCCTGGCCTTTTGCTGGCCTTTTGCTCACATGTTCTTTCCTGCGTTATCCCCTGAT
TCTGTGGATAACCGTATTACCGCCTTTGAGTGAGCTGATACCGCTCGCCGCAGCCGAACGACCGAGCGCA
GCGAGTCAGTGAGCGAGGAAGCGGAAGAGCGCCCAATACGCAAACCGCCTCTCCCCGCGCGTTGGCCGAT
TCATTAATGCAGCTGGCACGACAGGTTTCCCGACTGGAAAGCGGGCAGTGAGCGCAACGCAATTAATGTG
AGTTAGCTCACTCATTAGGCACCCCAGGCTTTACACTTTATGCTTCCGGCTCGTATGTTGTGTGGAATTG
TGAGCGGATAACAATTTCACACAGGAAACAGCTATGACCATGATTACGCCAAGCGCGCAATTAACCCTCA
CTAAAGGGAACAAAAGCTGGAGCTGCAAGC
