>Addgene plasmid #143155 | TFORF1748 | depositor partial sequence | sequence record 281603 | Insert
ACCGCCACCATGATGTTTCAGGACCCTGTGGCCTGTGAGGATGTTGCTGTGAACTTCACCCAGGAGGAGT
GGGCTTTGCTGGATATTTCGCAGAGGAAACTCTACAGGGAAGTGATGCTGGAAACTTTCAGGAACCTGAC
CTCTATAGGGAAAAAGTGGAAAGACCAGAACATTGAATATGAGTACCAAAACCCCAGGAGAAACTTCAGG
AGTCTCATAGAAGGGAATGTCAATGAAATTAAAGAAGACAGTCATTGTGGAGAAACTTTTACCCAGGTTC
CAGATGACAGGCTGAACTTCCAGGAGAAGAAAGCTTCTCCTGAAGCAAAATCATGTGATAACTTTGTATG
TGGAGAAGTTGGCATAGGTAACTCATCTTTTAATATGAACATCAGAGGTGACATTGGGCACAAGGCATAC
GAGTATCAGGACTATGCACCAAAGCCATATAAGTGTCAACAACCTAAGAAAGCCTTCAGATATCACCCCT
CCTTTAGAACACAAGAAAGGAATCACACCGGAGAGAAACCCTATGCTTGTAAAGAATGTGGAAAAACCTT
TATTTCCCATTCAGGCATTCGAAGACGCATGGTAATGCACAGTGGGGATGGACCTTATAAATGTAAGTTT
TGTGGGAAAGCTGTCCATTGTCTCAGATTATATCTTATCCATGAAAGAACTCACACTGGAGAGAAACCGT
ATGAATGTAAACAATGTGTTAAATCCTTTAGTTATTCTGCTACCCATCGAATACATGAAAGAACTCACAC
TGGAGAAAAGCCTTATGAATGTCAGCAATGTGGGAAAGCATTCCATAGTTCCAGTTCTTTTCAAGCACAT
AAAAGAACCCACACTGGGGGAAAGCCATATGAATGTAAACAATGTGGCAAATCCTTCAGTTGGTGTCATT
CCTTTCAAATACATGAAAGAACTCACACTGGGGAGAAGCCCTGTGAATGTAGCAAATGTAATAAAGCATT
CCGTAGTTACAGATCCTATCTTAGACATAAAAGGAGTCACACGGGAGAGAAGCCTTATCAATGTAAGGAA
TGTAGAAAAGCATTCACGTATCCCAGTTCCCTTCGTAGACATGAAAGGACCCACTCTGCGAAAAAACCTT
ATGAATGTAAGCAGTGTGGGAAAGCATTATCTTATAAGTTTTCAAACACACCTAAGAATGCGCTCTGGAG
AAAGACCTTATAGTAATGAACTAGTCCGTAACTTGAAAGTATTTCGATTTCTTGGCTTTATATATCTTGT
GGAAAGGACGAAATATCCGTCATTGCTGTGACTCC
