>Addgene plasmid #143155 | TFORF1748 | depositor partial sequence | sequence record 281604 | Barcode
AATATCCGTCATTGCTGTGACTCC
